LOCUS       CJW7234_pBbdCas9 11605 bp ds-DNA circular 12-APR-2020
DEFINITION  Inducible luciferase construct for Bb.
ACCESSION   urn.local...f-82pymqq
VERSION     urn.local...f-82pymqq
KEYWORDS    .
SOURCE
  ORGANISM  .
COMMENT
COMMENT
COMMENT     ApEinfo:methylated:1
FEATURES             Location/Qualifiers
     CDS             complement(4036..5118)
                     /created_by="User"
                     /modified_by="User"
                     /locus_tag="synthetic lacI"
                     /label="synthetic lacI"
                     /ApEinfo_label="synthetic lacI"
                     /ApEinfo_fwdcolor="cyan"
                     /ApEinfo_revcolor="#f8c6f9"
                     /ApEinfo_graphicformat="arrow_data {{0 1 2 0 0 -1} {} 0}
                     width 5 offset 0"
     CDS             5476..9621
                     /locus_tag="dCas9"
                     /label="dCas9"
                     /ApEinfo_label="dCas9"
                     /ApEinfo_fwdcolor="cyan"
                     /ApEinfo_revcolor="#f8c6f9"
                     /ApEinfo_graphicformat="arrow_data {{0 1 2 0 0 -1} {} 0}
                     width 5 offset 0"
     terminator      complement(3944..4000)
                     /locus_tag="Terminator"
                     /label="Terminator"
                     /ApEinfo_label="Terminator"
                     /ApEinfo_fwdcolor="#9d1b1c"
                     /ApEinfo_revcolor="#9d1b1c"
                     /ApEinfo_graphicformat="arrow_data {{0 1 2 0 0 -1} {} 0}
                     width 5 offset 0"
     rep_origin      10881..11594
                     /locus_tag="ColE1 Ori"
                     /label="ColE1 Ori"
                     /ApEinfo_label="ColE1 Ori"
                     /ApEinfo_fwdcolor="#999999"
                     /ApEinfo_revcolor="#999999"
                     /ApEinfo_graphicformat="arrow_data {{0 1 2 0 0 -1} {} 0}
                     width 5 offset 0"
     misc_feature    12..3294
                     /locus_tag="bb-ORF123-IRS"
                     /label="bb-ORF123-IRS"
                     /ApEinfo_label="bb-ORF123-IRS"
                     /ApEinfo_fwdcolor="cyan"
                     /ApEinfo_revcolor="green"
                     /ApEinfo_graphicformat="arrow_data {{0 1 2 0 0 -1} {} 0}
                     width 5 offset 0"
     misc_feature    3480..3929
                     /note="rifampicin ADP-ribosylating transferase (Klebsiella
                     pneumoniae) ADI49225.1"
                     /locus_tag="rifampicin ADP-ribosylating transferase arr2"
                     /label="rifampicin ADP-ribosylating transferase arr2"
                     /ApEinfo_label="rifampicin ADP-ribosylating transferase
                     arr2"
                     /ApEinfo_fwdcolor="#7eff74"
                     /ApEinfo_revcolor="#7eff74"
                     /ApEinfo_graphicformat="arrow_data {{0 1 2 0 0 -1} {} 0}
                     width 5 offset 0"
     RBS             5460..5466
                     /created_by="User"
                     /modified_by="User"
                     /locus_tag="RBS"
                     /label="RBS"
                     /ApEinfo_label="RBS"
                     /ApEinfo_fwdcolor="cyan"
                     /ApEinfo_revcolor="cyan"
                     /ApEinfo_graphicformat="arrow_data {{0 1 2 0 0 -1} {} 0}
                     width 5 offset 0"
     promoter        9644..9793
                     /locus_tag="PflgB"
                     /label="PflgB"
                     /ApEinfo_label="PflgB"
                     /ApEinfo_fwdcolor="#346ee0"
                     /ApEinfo_revcolor="#346ee0"
                     /ApEinfo_graphicformat="arrow_data {{0 1 2 0 0 -1} {} 0}
                     width 5 offset 0"
     promoter        5368..5472
                     /locus_tag="PpQE30"
                     /label="PpQE30"
                     /ApEinfo_label="PpQE30"
                     /ApEinfo_fwdcolor="#346ee0"
                     /ApEinfo_revcolor="#346ee0"
                     /ApEinfo_graphicformat="arrow_data {{0 1 2 0 0 -1} {} 0}
                     width 5 offset 0"
     misc_feature    9794..10828
                     /locus_tag="hphBb"
                     /label="hphBb"
                     /ApEinfo_label="hphBb"
                     /ApEinfo_fwdcolor="cyan"
                     /ApEinfo_revcolor="green"
                     /ApEinfo_graphicformat="arrow_data {{0 1 2 0 0 -1} {} 0}
                     width 5 offset 0"
ORIGIN
        1 cctgcactag atccccggca agttcatcct tagggtttcc atatctctta aaaagtcaat
       61 ttctgcttga ttaatttctt gtggattatt gtttttgcgg tttttcattt tttatctcct
      121 tgagtattga attttttctt atatataaat atatagcaaa aactattttt gccaactttt
      181 ttacaaaaaa ttttttatta aaacacttag ggctttgcta aattctcttt taaaagaact
      241 tagtaaagcc ctatggattt aagaactgat tatacttacg tagtaaaaat actacagata
      301 ttaatagtat agaccatatc aaaatcataa tcaatttata tttatctaaa attgtagtcc
      361 atacaaaata caaaaaaatt aggtttttct aaattctatt ttaaaagaac ttagtaacac
      421 ctaatctcta aattacttac aaaattctaa aattagattt ttagttcttc atatttcttt
      481 aaaagttttt taagaaaatc tttttgattt tcaaaaattt catgcatcat aaaactagta
      541 aatttggatt tttttttgta aaaatcataa ctttcttggg ttttaagttg aaatcttaat
      601 ggttttattg gattttgcct agattttttt aacgccggac tttctttatc ttttataaaa
      661 ttataagaat ttttaatacc attttctatt aaataatctt cttttataag cccctcttgc
      721 agtgcagttg ctaatcttaa atacttatac gcttgagttt ttgctacatc aaagtctttt
      781 ataaaatcaa gaaaagtttt ataaccatca aatttataat attgattatc ttttatttct
      841 tttaaaattt taatattttc caccctgtgg aatatttctt ttttgaaatt gtcatttaac
      901 ttttccttta gtgtcttgta ataagaaatt ttactttcat taatcattaa attttgttca
      961 acataagtat ctatcttttt tgttaaaact ttaacaacac gttttttttc cataaaaatt
     1021 ttcctttatt tttgcaacat tttccttaat tgatataatt gttactattt tagatttttt
     1081 aatatccact taagaattaa tccctcacta gaatattttt tattatagaa ttcatataca
     1141 tgtttttcta aatctataaa tttatcaaca attgctttat tatagggtgt atctatcttt
     1201 tcttttctta ataatcgtct catattcttt aaataacaac aaacactgcc ggttttaaac
     1261 ctaaattcta tgtaatatat ttttgaaaaa gtatatacat tttcaacccc gtttatttca
     1321 tactttacaa aaacattatt tattggtttt ctataaccat agtaaatgcc taaaaatttg
     1381 tccccgtctt tcataggata tagataaagt ttttgaatct ctgatttatc taataatttt
     1441 tcaaaaaaaa ttatacaccg cttttgtttg ttactaacta ctctatgcaa tgcctttaat
     1501 atttttgtgt gatatatatt tttatcacct tttttttctt tcagcaggaa gatactttct
     1561 tttggaaatt taattttttg ttcatttatt cttgcagcct taagtccgat tttcatattt
     1621 aatccttata tagcctttct atttaattct tttaaactca ataaactttt ttggtttttc
     1681 attagttcta ataattcgca ataatatgtg caaaacactt tattgtattc tattttcttt
     1741 tggttattca aatattcttt tataattggc tttagaagtt caatatttac ttcttttttt
     1801 agttgttcaa taaggatatt gaaaatgttt gtttttaaat cttgataatt ttgttgagaa
     1861 ttttcttttt ttctttcaat tgacttctct aatttacgct ttatattgtt taaatcgcta
     1921 tatttatgac tttcaataat aaaatgaggc ttaaatttgt aattttcgta tattttttgg
     1981 aaacttgttt ctaattgttt agaattatat tcattttttt caaattcttt ttgagtgttg
     2041 catagaattt cctttaattt ttcttgtttt tctttcatac aagatttagt aaaatgtata
     2101 tttttatttt ttagtaattt aatttctatt atttttatga ttttaagtat tttgattata
     2161 ttatctttat caatatttaa attgaataaa attgtaagaa aaattgaaag aattttttta
     2221 cataaaaagt tacatttatt gaagtaattt cttacttgat acttttctat ttcattaatc
     2281 tttctttctt cttttatatt atttttatta tttaaacact cctttaaatc tacactccca
     2341 tttttagtaa atctatcttt aaggcccctt gaaactctat tttgaaatct taaatctttt
     2401 ttttcttgaa agtatttata gattttttgg taacattctt tttttgaaaa attaagttga
     2461 tagtatattt cggtccccaa atttacccct aagtgtttgt gataattagt tgtgacttta
     2521 aattcttttt ctaatttgta aaggtaattt tgcagtgttt ttagtttaac gggtgtttga
     2581 ctatttcttt taaggttttc attaaagtaa tagagtatgt ttttttgtgt gtatttctta
     2641 tatgttttat ttatgtacgc tagtgttgag ataagaacta ctaatttata ctgtaattta
     2701 ttgtagcaag ttgtggtttt actggttttg tttatattag ataagttttc catttatagc
     2761 tccttgaata ccggattttt tatctataaa gtatatatat cacaattttg atttaaaagt
     2821 aaattctttt tttaaaaata caaaaatttt ttataaatta tatagaccat gatattgtat
     2881 taatactaat tgattttaat ttaaggttga actaaaataa acatagtttt gtagaaaata
     2941 atttttcatt attttgctac ttgatattgg atcgtaaaaa tattagggct ttacaaagtt
     3001 cttttaaaag agaatttagt aaagccctaa gtcttttaat aaaaaatttt ttgtaaaaaa
     3061 gttggcaaaa atagtttttg ctatatattt atatataaga aaaaattcaa tactcaagga
     3121 gataaaaaat ggaaaactta aacaataatc cacaaaaaat taatcaaata aataagcaaa
     3181 ctaattttat tggttttgaa aattttatag aacttgataa tcaagttaat caaactaaag
     3241 aaaaaagtaa attaagtaag ataggtaaga aattacccgg aataagcagt caagtctagt
     3301 ctagtgcggc cgcatggctt gttatgactg tttttttggg gtacagtcta tgcctcgggc
     3361 atccaagcag caagcgcgtt acgccgtggg tcgatgtttg atgttatgga gcagcaacga
     3421 tgttacgcag cagggcagtc gccctaaaac aaagttaaac atcatgagga ggtaacgtca
     3481 tggtaaaaga ttggattcct atttctcatg ataattataa acaagtacaa ggaccatttt
     3541 atcatggaac taaagctaat ttagcaattg gtgatttact aactacagga tttatttctc
     3601 attttgaaga tggtcgaatt cttaaacata tttatttttc agctttaatg gaaccagcag
     3661 tttggggagc tgaacttgct atgtcactat ctggtcttga aggtcgtggt tatatatata
     3721 tagttgaacc aacaggacca tttgaagatg atccaaatct tacaaataaa aaatttcctg
     3781 gtaatccaac acaatcttat agaacttgtg aacctttaag aattgttggt gttgttgaag
     3841 attgggaagg acatcctgtt gaattaataa gaggaatgtt agattcatta gaagatttaa
     3901 aacgtcgtgg tttacatgtt attgaagatt aaCCTggcgc gccaaataat gcccgtgtcc
     3961 ctgttgaata gggacacggt tttttaacaa tttttttatt cctaggcctt agtggccggt
     4021 acccggggat ccttattact ggccgctttc tagcctggat acttgtctgg ctagttgcat
     4081 tagagagtca gctagagccc tagggctagc tgtttgtgta ttcggagcca gtgtagtttt
     4141 tctttttact aacgatacgg gtaataattg attgcctttt acagcctgac cttgagacaa
     4201 ttgcaaaagt ctgtccacag aggtttgacc taataatcta aaatcttgtt tgatagtagt
     4261 aagtggaggt atgtagcaac tagaatcttc tgtatcatca taacccacaa ctgaaatatc
     4321 agccccaact ctaagtccac tttcagtaat agctcgcata gctcctaaag ccatttgatc
     4381 attagcaact aacatagcag tagggacaat gccttcattt aacatttgca ttgtttgctg
     4441 aaatcctgac atagcagacc aatctccttc tctttctgct attggttgta tttgatttct
     4501 tgttaaatac ttgtgccatc ctgctaatct caatctggca cttactgaac ttaagggacc
     4561 tgcaagTagT gcaatttgtt gatggcctaa tgcaacaagg tgttcaactc ctaaccttgt
     4621 tccatcttcg tgagaaaaaa ttatagagtt tattggggtt tggtccgaca catccaaaaa
     4681 caatgctgga acattagtac atgctgcttc aactgcaatc gcatcttggt catcaagagg
     4741 ataattaatt ataagtccac taacacgttg agctaataaa ttatgtactg ctgccttaca
     4801 agcctctaca cctgatctct caaccattga tacaacaacg cttgcaccaa gttgatcagc
     4861 tctcgattta attgcggcta caatttgact aggcgcatgt aatgcaagtg atgatgtggc
     4921 aactccaatt aaaagtgatt gtttccccgc aagttgctga gcaacgcgat ttggtatata
     4981 attcaactct gccatagctg cttcaacctt ctctcttgtt tttgcagata catgacttgc
     5041 ttggttcaca actctcgaaa ccgtttggta gctaaccccg gcatattcag caacatcata
     5101 caaagtaaca ggtttcatgg atcattcctc catgataaaa tttaaatttc tgactttggc
     5161 aaatcctttt gcctgttaaa aagaatagca caaaaattaa aaaaaaagaa acgcaaatag
     5221 caatagcatt aaaaataatt attattattt atttctttga ttaaaatcaa aagcctttaa
     5281 tgtattttct tgatctttca tgcgcttaac ggtaaaatcc aaggtattaa gttcaccttc
     5341 cacttttctc tctctatctt ctctagaaaa tcataaaaaa tttatttgct ttgtgagcgg
     5401 ataacaatta taaCagattc aattgtgagc ggataacaat ttcacacaga attcattaaa
     5461 gaggagaaat tacatatgga taagaaatac tcaataggct tagctatcgg cacaaatagc
     5521 gtcggatggg cggtgatcac tgatgaatat aaggttccgt ctaaaaagtt caaggttctg
     5581 ggaaatacag accgccacag tatcaaaaaa aatcttatag gggctctttt atttgacagt
     5641 ggagagacag cggaagcgac tcgtctcaaa cggacagctc gtagaaggta tacacgtcgg
     5701 aagaatcgta tttgttatct acaggagatt ttttcaaatg agatggcgaa agtagatgat
     5761 agtttctttc atcgacttga agagtctttt ttggtggaag aagacaagaa gcatgaacgt
     5821 catcctattt ttggaaatat agtagatgaa gttgcttatc atgagaaata tccaactatc
     5881 tatcatctgc gaaaaaaatt ggtagattct actgataaag cggatttgcg cttaatctat
     5941 ttggccttag cgcatatgat taagtttcgt ggtcattttt tgattgaggg agatttaaat
     6001 cctgataata gtgatgtgga caaactattt atccagttgg tacaaaccta caatcaatta
     6061 tttgaagaaa accctattaa cgcaagtgga gtagatgcta aagcgattct ttctgcacga
     6121 ttgagtaaat caagacgatt agaaaatctc attgctcagc tccccggtga gaagaaaaat
     6181 ggcttatttg ggaatctcat tgctttgtca ttgggtttga cccctaattt taaatcaaat
     6241 tttgatttgg cagaagatgc taaattacag ctttcaaaag atacttacga tgatgattta
     6301 gataatttat tggcgcaaat tggagatcaa tatgctgatt tgtttttggc agctaagaat
     6361 ttatcagatg ctattttact ttcagatatc ctaagagtaa atactgaaat aactaaggct
     6421 cccctatcag cttcaatgat taaacgctac gatgaacatc atcaagactt gactctttta
     6481 aaagctttag ttcgacaaca acttccagaa aagtataaag aaatcttttt tgatcaatca
     6541 aaaaacggat atgcaggtta tattgatggg ggagctagcc aagaagaatt ttataaattt
     6601 atcaaaccaa ttttagaaaa aatggatggt actgaggaat tattggtgaa actaaatcgt
     6661 gaagatttgc tgcgcaagca acggaccttt gacaacggct ctattcccca tcaaattcac
     6721 ttgggtgagc tgcatgctat tttgagaaga caagaagact tttatccatt tttaaaagac
     6781 aatcgtgaga agattgaaaa aatcttgact tttcgaattc cttattatgt tggtccattg
     6841 gcgcgtggca atagtcgttt tgcatggatg actcggaagt ctgaagaaac aattacccca
     6901 tggaattttg aagaagttgt cgataaaggt gcttcagctc aatcatttat tgaacgcatg
     6961 acaaactttg ataaaaatct tccaaatgaa aaagtactac caaaacatag tttgctttat
     7021 gagtatttta cggtttataa cgaattgaca aaggtcaaat atgttactga aggaatgcga
     7081 aaaccagcat ttctttcagg tgaacagaag aaagccattg ttgatttact cttcaaaaca
     7141 aatcgaaaag taaccgttaa gcaattaaaa gaagattatt tcaaaaaaat agaatgtttt
     7201 gatagtgttg aaatttcagg agttgaagat agatttaatg cttcattagg tacctaccat
     7261 gatttgctaa aaattattaa agataaagat tttttggata atgaagaaaa tgaagatatc
     7321 ttagaggata ttgttttaac attgacctta tttgaagata gggagatgat tgaggaaaga
     7381 cttaaaacat atgctcacct ctttgatgat aaggtgatga aacagcttaa acgtcgccgt
     7441 tatactggtt ggggacgttt gtctcgaaaa ttgattaatg gtattaggga taagcaatct
     7501 ggcaaaacaa tattagattt tttgaaatca gatggttttg ccaatcgcaa ttttatgcag
     7561 ctgatccatg atgatagttt gacatttaaa gaagacattc aaaaagcaca agtgtctgga
     7621 caaggcgata gtttacatga acatattgca aatttagctg gtagccctgc tattaaaaaa
     7681 ggtattttac agactgtaaa agttgttgat gaattggtca aagtaatggg gcggcataag
     7741 ccagaaaata tcgttattga aatggcacgt gaaaatcaga caactcaaaa gggccagaaa
     7801 aattcgcgag agcgtatgaa acgaatcgaa gaaggtatca aagaattagg aagtcagatt
     7861 cttaaagagc atcctgttga aaatactcaa ttgcaaaatg aaaagctcta tctctattat
     7921 ctccaaaatg gaagagacat gtatgtggac caagaattag atattaatcg tttaagtgat
     7981 tatgatgtcg atgccattgt tccacaaagt ttccttaaag acgattcaat agacaataag
     8041 gtcttaacgc gttctgataa aaatcgtggt aaatcggata acgttccaag tgaagaagta
     8101 gtcaaaaaga tgaaaaacta ttggagacaa cttctaaacg ccaagttaat cactcaacgt
     8161 aagtttgata atttaacgaa agctgaacgt ggaggtttga gtgaacttga taaagctggt
     8221 tttatcaaac gccaattggt tgaaactcgc caaatcacta agcatgtggc acaaattttg
     8281 gatagtcgca tgaatactaa atacgatgaa aatgataaac ttattcgaga ggttaaagtg
     8341 attaccttaa aatctaaatt agtttctgac ttccgaaaag atttccaatt ctataaagta
     8401 cgtgagatta acaattacca tcatgcccat gatgcgtatc taaatgccgt cgttggaact
     8461 gctttgatta agaaatatcc aaaacttgaa tcggagtttg tctatggtga ttataaagtt
     8521 tatgatgttc gtaaaatgat tgctaagtct gagcaagaaa taggcaaagc aaccgcaaaa
     8581 tatttctttt actctaatat catgaacttc ttcaaaacag aaattacact tgcaaatgga
     8641 gagattcgca aacgccctct aatcgaaact aatggggaaa ctggagaaat tgtctgggat
     8701 aaagggcgag attttgccac agtgcgcaaa gtattgtcca tgccccaagt caatattgtc
     8761 aagaaaacag aagtacagac aggcggattc tccaaggagt caattttacc aaaaagaaat
     8821 tcggacaagc ttattgctcg taaaaaagac tgggatccaa aaaaatatgg tggttttgat
     8881 agtccaacgg tagcttattc agtcctagtg gttgctaagg tggaaaaagg gaaatcgaag
     8941 aagttaaaat ccgttaaaga gttactaggg atcacaatta tggaaagaag ttcctttgaa
     9001 aaaaatccga ttgacttttt agaagctaaa ggatataagg aagttaaaaa agacttaatc
     9061 attaaactac ctaaatatag tctttttgag ttagaaaacg gtcgtaaacg gatgctggct
     9121 agtgccggag aattacaaaa aggaaatgag ctggctctgc caagcaaata tgtgaatttt
     9181 ttatatttag ctagtcatta tgaaaagttg aagggtagtc cagaagataa cgaacaaaaa
     9241 caattgtttg tggagcagca taagcattat ttagatgaga ttattgagca aatcagtgaa
     9301 ttttctaagc gtgttatttt agcagatgcc aatttagata aagttcttag tgcatataac
     9361 aaacatagag acaaaccaat acgtgaacaa gcagaaaata ttattcattt atttacgttg
     9421 acgaatcttg gagctcccgc tgcttttaaa tattttgata caacaattga tcgtaaacga
     9481 tatacgtcta caaaagaagt tttagatgcc actcttatcc atcaatccat cactggtctt
     9541 tatgaaacac gcattgattt gagtcagcta ggaggtgaca cgcgtttgga gcaagtgaag
     9601 ttctggaggg ataaaaatta ataaaagctt gatcagatcC cagctttttt ttgaagtgcc
     9661 tggcagtaag ttgaaaaaat ttgaaataaa cttggactat gttaataaaa aaatacaaat
     9721 taacgaacaa aaagatttga attattatat aatttagtta aaagcaattt taaatgaggg
     9781 aggtttccat catATGGATA GAAGTGGTAA ACCTGAATTA ACTGCTACTA GTGTTGAAAA
     9841 ATTTTTAATT GAAAAATTTG ATAGTGTTAG TGATTTAATG CAATTAAGTG AAGGTGAAGA
     9901 AAGTAGAGCT TTTAGTTTTG ATGTTGGTGG TAGAGGTTAT GTTTTAAGAG TTAATAGTTG
     9961 TGCTGATGGT TTTTATAAAG ATAGATATGT TTATAGACAT TTTGCTAGTG CTGCTTTACC
    10021 TATTCCTGAA GTTTTAGATA TTGGTGAATT TAGTGAAAGT TTAACTTATT GTATTAGTAG
    10081 AAGAGCaCAA GGTGTTACTT TACAAGATTT ACCTGAAACT GAATTACCTG CTGTTTTACA
    10141 ACCTGTTGCT GAAGCTATGG ATGCTATTGC GGCGGCTGAT CTCAGTCAAA CTTCGGGTTT
    10201 TGGTCCTTTT GGTCCTCAAG GTATTGGTCA ATATACTACT TGGAGAGATT TTATTTGTGC
    10261 TATTGCTGAT CCTCATGTTT ATCATTGGCA AACTGTTATG GATGATACTG TTAGTGCTAG
    10321 TGTTGCTCAA GCaTTAGATG AATTAATGTT ATGGGCTGAA GATTGTCCTG AAGTTAGACA
    10381 TTTAGTTCAT GCTGATTTTG GTAGTAATAA TGTTTTAACT GATAATGGTA GAATTACTGC
    10441 TGTTATTGAT TGGAGTGAAG CTATGTTTGG TGATAGTCAA TATGAAGTTG CTAATATTTT
    10501 TTTTTGGAGA CCTTGGTTAG CTTGTATGGA ACAACAAACT AGATATTTTG AAAGAAGACA
    10561 TCCTGAATTA GCTGGTAGTC CTAGATTAAG AGCTTATATG TTAAGAATTG GTTTAGATCA
    10621 ATTATATCAA AGTTTAGTTG ATGGTAATTT TGATGATGCT GCTTGGGCTC AAGGTAGATG
    10681 TGATGCTATT GTTAGAAGTG GTGCTGGTAC TGTTGGTAGA ACTCAAATTG CTAGAAGAAG
    10741 TGCTGCTGTT TGGACTGATG GTTGTGTTGA AGTTTTAGCT GATAGTGGTA ATAGAAGACC
    10801 TAGTACTAGA CCTAGAGCTA AAGAATAAtg acgtcgccgg agcggtcgag ttctggaccg
    10861 accggctcgg gttctcatga ccaaaatccc ttaacgtgag ttttcgttcc actgagcgtc
    10921 agaccccgta gaaaagatca aaggatcttc ttgagatcct ttttttctgc gcgtaatctg
    10981 ctgcttgcaa acaaaaaaac caccgctacc agcggtggtt tgtttgccgg atcaagagct
    11041 accaactctt tttccgaagg taactggctt cagcagagcg cagataccaa atactgtcct
    11101 tctagtgtag ccgtagttag gccaccactt caagaactct gtagcaccgc ctacatacct
    11161 cgctctgcta atcctgttac cagtggctgc tgccagtggc gataagtcgt gtcttaccgg
    11221 gttggactca agacgatagt taccggataa ggcgcagcgg tcgggctgaa cggggggttc
    11281 gtgcacacag cccagcttgg agcgaacgac ctacaccgaa ctgagatacc tacagcgtga
    11341 gctatgagaa agcgccacgc ttcccgaagg gagaaaggcg gacaggtatc cggtaagcgg
    11401 cagggtcgga acaggagagc gcacgaggga gcttccaggg ggaaacgcct ggtatcttta
    11461 tagtcctgtc gggtttcgcc acctctgact tgagcgtcga tttttgtgat gctcgtcagg
    11521 ggggcggagc ctatggaaaa acgccagcaa cgcggccttt ttacggttcc tgggcttttg
    11581 ctggcctttt gctcacatgt tcttt
//
