>Addgene plasmid #149587 | pBbdCas9H(-10TC)_arr2 | addgene full sequence | sequence record 322803 | Addgene NGS Result
TTATGTACTGCTGCCTTACAAGCCTCTACACCTGATCTCTCAACCATTGATACAACAACGCTTGCACCAA
GTTGATCAGCTCTCGATTTAATTGCGGCTACAATTTGACTAGGCGCATGTAATGCAAGTGATGATGTGGC
AACTCCAATTAAAAGTGATTGTTTCCCCGCAAGTTGCTGAGCAACGCGATTTGGTATATAATTCAACTCT
GCCATAGCTGCTTCAACCTTCTCTCTTGTTTTTGCAGATACATGACTTGCTTGGTTCACAACTCTCGAAA
CCGTTTGGTAGCTAACCCCGGCATATTCAGCAACATCATACAAAGTAACAGGTTTCATGGATCATTCCTC
CATGATAAAATTTAAATTTCTGACTTTGGCAAATCCTTTTGCCTGTTAAAAAGAATAGCACAAAAATTAA
AAAAAAAGAAACGCAAATAGCAATAGCATTAAAAATAATTATTATTATTTATTTCTTTGATTAAAATCAA
AAGCCTTTAATGTATTTTCTTGATCTTTCATGCGCTTAACGGTAAAATCCAAGGTATTAAGTTCACCTTC
CACTTTTCTCTCTCTATCTTCTCTAGAAAATCATAAAAAATTTATTTGCTTTGTGAGCGGATAACAATTA
TAACAGATTCAATTGTGAGCGGATAACAATTTCACACAGAATTCATTAAAGAGGAGAAATTACATATGGA
TAAGAAATACTCAATAGGCTTAGCTATCGGCACAAATAGCGTCGGATGGGCGGTGATCACTGATGAATAT
AAGGTTCCGTCTAAAAAGTTCAAGGTTCTGGGAAATACAGACCGCCACAGTATCAAAAAAAATCTTATAG
GGGCTCTTTTATTTGACAGTGGAGAGACAGCGGAAGCGACTCGTCTCAAACGGACAGCTCGTAGAAGGTA
TACACGTCGGAAGAATCGTATTTGTTATCTACAGGAGATTTTTTCAAATGAGATGGCGAAAGTAGATGAT
AGTTTCTTTCATCGACTTGAAGAGTCTTTTTTGGTGGAAGAAGACAAGAAGCATGAACGTCATCCTATTT
TTGGAAATATAGTAGATGAAGTTGCTTATCATGAGAAATATCCAACTATCTATCATCTGCGAAAAAAATT
GGTAGATTCTACTGATAAAGCGGATTTGCGCTTAATCTATTTGGCCTTAGCGCATATGATTAAGTTTCGT
GGTCATTTTTTGATTGAGGGAGATTTAAATCCTGATAATAGTGATGTGGACAAACTATTTATCCAGTTGG
TACAAACCTACAATCAATTATTTGAAGAAAACCCTATTAACGCAAGTGGAGTAGATGCTAAAGCGATTCT
TTCTGCACGATTGAGTAAATCAAGACGATTAGAAAATCTCATTGCTCAGCTCCCCGGTGAGAAGAAAAAT
GGCTTATTTGGGAATCTCATTGCTTTGTCATTGGGTTTGACCCCTAATTTTAAATCAAATTTTGATTTGG
CAGAAGATGCTAAATTACAGCTTTCAAAAGATACTTACGATGATGATTTAGATAATTTATTGGCGCAAAT
TGGAGATCAATATGCTGATTTGTTTTTGGCAGCTAAGAATTTATCAGATGCTATTTTACTTTCAGATATC
CTAAGAGTAAATACTGAAATAACTAAGGCTCCCCTATCAGCTTCAATGATTAAACGCTACGATGAACATC
ATCAAGACTTGACTCTTTTAAAAGCTTTAGTTCGACAACAACTTCCAGAAAAGTATAAAGAAATCTTTTT
TGATCAATCAAAAAACGGATATGCAGGTTATATTGATGGGGGAGCTAGCCAAGAAGAATTTTATAAATTT
ATCAAACCAATTTTAGAAAAAATGGATGGTACTGAGGAATTATTGGTGAAACTAAATCGTGAAGATTTGC
TGCGCAAGCAACGGACCTTTGACAACGGCTCTATTCCCCATCAAATTCACTTGGGTGAGCTGCATGCTAT
TTTGAGAAGACAAGAAGACTTTTATCCATTTTTAAAAGACAATCGTGAGAAGATTGAAAAAATCTTGACT
TTTCGAATTCCTTATTATGTTGGTCCATTGGCGCGTGGCAATAGTCGTTTTGCATGGATGACTCGGAAGT
CTGAAGAAACAATTACCCCATGGAATTTTGAAGAAGTTGTCGATAAAGGTGCTTCAGCTCAATCATTTAT
TGAACGCATGACAAACTTTGATAAAAATCTTCCAAATGAAAAAGTACTACCAAAACATAGTTTGCTTTAT
GAGTATTTTACGGTTTATAACGAATTGACAAAGGTCAAATATGTTACTGAAGGAATGCGAAAACCAGCAT
TTCTTTCAGGTGAACAGAAGAAAGCCATTGTTGATTTACTCTTCAAAACAAATCGAAAAGTAACCGTTAA
GCAATTAAAAGAAGATTATTTCAAAAAAATAGAATGTTTTGATAGTGTTGAAATTTCAGGAGTTGAAGAT
AGATTTAATGCTTCATTAGGTACCTACCATGATTTGCTAAAAATTATTAAAGATAAAGATTTTTTGGATA
ATGAAGAAAATGAAGATATCTTAGAGGATATTGTTTTAACATTGACCTTATTTGAAGATAGGGAGATGAT
TGAGGAAAGACTTAAAACATATGCTCACCTCTTTGATGATAAGGTGATGAAACAGCTTAAACGTCGCCGT
TATACTGGTTGGGGACGTTTGTCTCGAAAATTGATTAATGGTATTAGGGATAAGCAATCTGGCAAAACAA
TATTAGATTTTTTGAAATCAGATGGTTTTGCCAATCGCAATTTTATGCAGCTGATCCATGATGATAGTTT
GACATTTAAAGAAGACATTCAAAAAGCACAAGTGTCTGGACAAGGCGATAGTTTACATGAACATATTGCA
AATTTAGCTGGTAGCCCTGCTATTAAAAAAGGTATTTTACAGACTGTAAAAGTTGTTGATGAATTGGTCA
AAGTAATGGGGCGGCATAAGCCAGAAAATATCGTTATTGAAATGGCACGTGAAAATCAGACAACTCAAAA
GGGCCAGAAAAATTCGCGAGAGCGTATGAAACGAATCGAAGAAGGTATCAAAGAATTAGGAAGTCAGATT
CTTAAAGAGCATCCTGTTGAAAATACTCAATTGCAAAATGAAAAGCTCTATCTCTATTATCTCCAAAATG
GAAGAGACATGTATGTGGACCAAGAATTAGATATTAATCGTTTAAGTGATTATGATGTCGATGCCATTGT
TCCACAAAGTTTCCTTAAAGACGATTCAATAGACAATAAGGTCTTAACGCGTTCTGATAAAAATCGTGGT
AAATCGGATAACGTTCCAAGTGAAGAAGTAGTCAAAAAGATGAAAAACTATTGGAGACAACTTCTAAACG
CCAAGTTAATCACTCAACGTAAGTTTGATAATTTAACGAAAGCTGAACGTGGAGGTTTGAGTGAACTTGA
TAAAGCTGGTTTTATCAAACGCCAATTGGTTGAAACTCGCCAAATCACTAAGCATGTGGCACAAATTTTG
GATAGTCGCATGAATACTAAATACGATGAAAATGATAAACTTATTCGAGAGGTTAAAGTGATTACCTTAA
AATCTAAATTAGTTTCTGACTTCCGAAAAGATTTCCAATTCTATAAAGTACGTGAGATTAACAATTACCA
TCATGCCCATGATGCGTATCTAAATGCCGTCGTTGGAACTGCTTTGATTAAGAAATATCCAAAACTTGAA
TCGGAGTTTGTCTATGGTGATTATAAAGTTTATGATGTTCGTAAAATGATTGCTAAGTCTGAGCAAGAAA
TAGGCAAAGCAACCGCAAAATATTTCTTTTACTCTAATATCATGAACTTCTTCAAAACAGAAATTACACT
TGCAAATGGAGAGATTCGCAAACGCCCTCTAATCGAAACTAATGGGGAAACTGGAGAAATTGTCTGGGAT
AAAGGGCGAGATTTTGCCACAGTGCGCAAAGTATTGTCCATGCCCCAAGTCAATATTGTCAAGAAAACAG
AAGTCCAGACAGGCGGATTCTCCAAGGAGTCAATTTTACCAAAAAGAAATTCGGACAAGCTTATTGCTCG
TAAAAAAGACTGGGATCCAAAAAAATATGGTGGTTTTGATAGTCCAACGGTAGCTTATTCAGTCCTAGTG
GTTGCTAAGGTGGAAAAAGGGAAATCGAAGAAGTTAAAATCCGTTAAAGAGTTACTAGGGATCACAATTC
TGGAAAGAAGTTCCTTTGAAAAAAATCCGATTGACTTTTTAGAAGCTAAAGGATATAAGGAAGTTAAAAA
AGACTTAATCATTAAACTACCTAAATATAGTCTTTTTGAGTTAGAAAACGGTCGTAAACGGATGCTGGCT
AGTGCCGGAGAATTACAAAAAGGAAATGAGCTGGCTCTGCCAAGCAAATATGTGAATTTTTTATATTTAG
CTAGTCATTATGAAAAGTTGAAGGGTAGTCCAGAAGATAACGAACAAAAACAATTGTTTGTGGAGCAGCA
TAAGCATTATTTAGATGAGATTATTGAGCAAATCAGTGAATTTTCTAAGCGTGTTATTTTAGCAGATGCC
AATTTAGATAAAGTTCTTAGTGCATATAACAAACATAGAGACAAACCAATACGTGAACAAGCAGAAAATA
TTATTCATTTATTTACGTTGACGAATCTTGGAGCTCCCGCTGCTTTTAAATATTTTGATACAACAATTGA
TCGTAAACGATATACGTCTACAAAAGAAGTTTTAGATGCCACTCTTATCCATCAATCCATCACTGGTCTT
TATGAAACACGCATTGATTTGAGTCAGCTAGGAGGTGACTAATAAAAGCTTGATCAGATCCCAGCTTTTT
TTTGAAGTGCCTGGCAGTAAGTTGAAAAAATTTGAAATAAACTTGGACTATGTTAATAAAAAAATACAAA
TTAACGAACAAAAAGATTTGAATTATTATATAATTTAGTTAAAAGCAATTTTAAATGAGGGAGGTTTCCA
TCATATGGATAGAAGTGGTAAACCTGAATTAACTGCTACTAGTGTTGAAAAATTTTTAATTGAAAAATTT
GATAGTGTTAGTGATTTAATGCAATTAAGTGAAGGTGAAGAAAGTAGAGCTTTTAGTTTTGATGTTGGTG
GTAGAGGTTATGTTTTAAGAGTTAATAGTTGTGCTGATGGTTTTTATAAAGATAGATATGTTTATAGACA
TTTTGCTAGTGCTGCTTTACCTATTCCTGAAGTTTTAGATATTGGTGAATTTAGTGAAAGTTTAACTTAT
TGTATTAGTAGAAGAGCACAAGGTGTTACTTTACAAGATTTACCTGAAACTGAATTACCTGCTGTTTTAC
AACCTGTTGCTGAAGCTATGGATGCTATTGCGGCGGCTGATCTCAGTCAAACTTCGGGTTTTGGTCCTTT
TGGTCCTCAAGGTATTGGTCAATATACTACTTGGAGAGATTTTATTTGTGCTATTGCTGATCCTCATGTT
TATCATTGGCAAACTGTTATGGATGATACTGTTAGTGCTAGTGTTGCTCAAGCATTAGATGAATTAATGT
TATGGGCTGAAGATTGTCCTGAAGTTAGACATTTAGTTCATGCTGATTTTGGTAGTAATAATGTTTTAAC
TGATAATGGTAGAATTACTGCTGTTATTGATTGGAGTGAAGCTATGTTTGGTGATAGTCAATATGAAGTT
GCTAATATTTTTTTTTGGAGACCTTGGTTAGCTTGTATGGAACAACAAACTAGATATTTTGAAAGAAGAC
ATCCTGAATTAGCTGGTAGTCCTAGATTAAGAGCTTATATGTTAAGAATTGGTTTAGATCAATTATATCA
AAGTTTAGTTGATGGTAATTTTGATGATGCTGCTTGGGCTCAAGGTAGATGTGATGCTATTGTTAGAAGT
GGTGCTGGTACTGTTGGTAGAACTCAAATTGCTAGAAGAAGTGCTGCTGTTTGGACTGATGGTTGTGTTG
AAGTTTTAGCTGATAGTGGTAATAGAAGACCTAGTACTAGACCTAGAGCTAAAGAATAATGACGTCGCCG
GAGCGGTCGAGTTCTGGACCGACCGGCTCGGGTTCTCATGACCAAAATCCCTTAACGTGAGTTTTCGTTC
CACTGAGCGTCAGACCCCGTAGAAAAGATCAAAGGATCTTCTTGAGATCCTTTTTTTCTGCGCGTAATCT
GCTGCTTGCAAACAAAAAAACCACCGCTACCAGCGGTGGTTTGTTTGCCGGATCAAGAGCTACCAACTCT
TTTTCCGAAGGTAACTGGCTTCAGCAGAGCGCAGATACCAAATACTGTTCTTCTAGTGTAGCCGTAGTTA
GGCCACCACTTCAAGAACTCTGTAGCACCGCCTACATACCTCGCTCTGCTAATCCTGTTACCAGTGGCTG
CTGCCAGTGGCGATAAGTCGTGTCTTACCGGGTTGGACTCAAGACGATAGTTACCGGATAAGGCGCAGCG
GTCGGGCTGAACGGGGGGTTCGTGCACACAGCCCAGCTTGGAGCGAACGACCTACACCGAACTGAGATAC
CTACAGCGTGAGCTATGAGAAAGCGCCACGCTTCCCGAAGGGAGAAAGGCGGACAGGTATCCGGTAAGCG
GCAGGGTCGGAACAGGAGAGCGCACGAGGGAGCTTCCAGGGGGAAACGCCTGGTATCTTTATAGTCCTGT
CGGGTTTCGCCACCTCTGACTTGAGCGTCGATTTTTGTGATGCTCGTCAGGGGGGCGGAGCCTATGGAAA
AACGCCAGCAACGCGGCCTTTTTACGGTTCCTGGCCTTTTGCTGGCCTTTTGCTCACATGTTCTTTCCTG
CACTAGATCCCCGGCAAGTTCATCCTTAGGGTTTTCATATCTCTTAAAAAGTCAATTTCTGCTTGATTAA
TTTCTTGTGGATTATTGTTTTTGCGGTTTTTCATTTTTTATCTCCTTGAGTATTGAATTTTTTCTTATAT
ATAAATATATAGCAAAAACTATTTTTGCCAACTTTTTTACAAAAAATTTTTTATTAAAACACTTAGGGCT
TTGCTAAATTCTCTTTTAAAAGAACTTAGTAAAGCCCTATGGATTTAAGAACTGATTATACTTACGTAGT
AAAAATACTACAGATATTAATAGTATAGACCATATCAAAATCATAATCAATTTATATTTATCTAAAATTG
TAGTCCATACAAAATACAAAAAAATTAGGTTTTTCTAAATTCTATTTTAAAAGAACTTAGTAACACCTAA
TCTCTAAATTACTTACAAAATTCTAAAATTAGATTTTTAGTTCTTCATATTTCTTTAAAAGTTTTTTAAG
AAAATCTTTTTGATTTTCAAAAATTTCATGCATCATAAAACTAGTAAATTTGGATTTTTTTTTGTAAAAA
TCATAACTTTCTTGGGTTTTAAGTTGAAATCTTAATGGTTTTATTGGATTTTGCCTAGATTTTTTTAACG
CCGGACTTTCTTTATCTTTTATAAAATTATAAGAATTTTTAATACCATTTTCTATTAAATAATCTTCTTT
TATAAGCCCCTCTTGCAGTGCAGTTGCTAATCTTAAATACTTATACGCTTGAGTTTTTGCTACATCAAAG
TCTTTTATAAAATCAAGAAAAGTTTTATAACCATCAAATTTATAATATTGATTATCTTTTATTTCTTTTA
AAATTTTAATATTTTCCACCCTGTGGAATATTTCTTTTTTGAAATTGTCATTTAACTTTTCCTTTAGTGT
CTTGTAATAAGAAATTTTACTTTCATTAATCATTAAATTTTGTTCAACATAAGTATCTATCTTTTTTGTT
AAAACTTTAACAACACGTTTTTTTTCCATAAAAATTTTCCTTTATTTTTGCAACATTTTCCTTAATTGAT
ATAATTGTTACTATTTTAGATTTTTTAATATCCACTTAAGAATTAATCCCTCACTAGAATATTTTTTATT
ATAGAATTCATATACATGTTTTTCTAAATCTATAAATTTATCAACAATTGCTTTATTATAGGGTGTATCT
ATCTTTTCTTTTCTTAATAATCGTCTCATATTCTTTAAATAACAACAAACACTGCCGGTTTTAAACCTAA
ATTCTATGTAATATATTTTTGAAAAAGTATATACATTTTCAACCCCGTTTATTTCATACTTTACAAAAAC
ATTATTTATTGGTTTTCTATAACCATAGTAAATGCCTAAAAATTTGTCCCCGTCTTTCATAGGATATAGA
TAAAGTTTTTGAATCTCTGATTTATCTAATAATTTTTCAAAAAAAATTATACACCGCTTTTGTTTGTTAC
TAACTACTCTATGCAATGCCTTTAATATTTTTGTGTGATATATATTTTTATCACCTTTTTTTTCTTTCAG
CAGGAAGATACTTTCTTTTGGAAATTTAATTTTTTGTTCATTTATTCTTGCAGCCTTAAGTCCGATTTTC
ATATTTAATCCTTATATAGCCTTTCTATTTAATTCTTTTAAACTCAATAAACTTTTTTGGTTTTTCATTA
GTTCTAATAATTCGCAATAATATGTGCAAAACACTTTATTGTATTCTATTTTCTTTTGGTTATTCAAATA
TTCTTTTATAATTGGCTTTAGAAGTTCAATATTTACTTCTTTTTTTAGTTGTTCAATAAGGATATTGAAA
ATGTTTGTTTTTAAATCTTGATAATTTTGTTGAGAATTTTCTTTTTTTCTTTCAATTGACTTCTCTAATT
TACGCTTTATATTGTTTAAATCGCTATATTTATGACTTTCAATAATAAAATGAGGCTTAAATTTGTAATT
TTCGTATATTTTTTGGAAACTTGTTTCTAATTGTTTAGAATTATATTCATTTTTTTCAAATTCTTTTTGA
GTGTTGCATAGAATTTCCTTTAATTTTTCTTGTTTTTCTTTCATACAAGATTTAGTAAAATGTATATTTT
TATTTTTTAGTAATTTAATTTCTATTATTTTTATGATTTTAAGTATTTTGATTATATTATCTTTATCAAT
ATTTAAATTGAATAAAATTGTAAGAAAAATTGAAAGAATTTTTTTACATAAAAAGTTACATTTATTGAAG
TAATTTCTTACTTGATACTTTTCTATTTCATTAATCTTTCTTTCTTCTTTTATATTATTTTTATTATTTA
AACACTCCTTTAAATCTACACTCCCATTTTTAGTAAATCTATCTTTAAGGCCCCTTGAAACTCTATTTTG
AAATCTTAAATCTTTTTTTTCTTGAAAGTATTTATAGATTTTTTGGTAACATTCTTTTTTTGAAAAATTA
AGTTGATAGTATATTTCGGTCCCCAAATTTACCCCTAAGTGTTTGTGATAATTAGTTGTGACTTTAAATT
CTTTTTCTAATTTGTAAAGGTAATTTTGCAGTGTTTTTAGTTTAACGGGTGTTTGACTATTTCTTTTAAG
GTTTTCATTAAAGTAATAGAGTATGTTTTTTTGTGTGTATTTCTTATATGTTTTATTTATGTACGCTAGT
GTTGAGATAAGGACTACTAATTTATACTGTAATTTATTGTAGCAAGTTGTGGTTTTACTGGTTTTGTTTA
TATTAGATAAGTTTTCCATTTATAGCTCCTTGAATACCGGATTTTTTATCTATAAAGTATATATATCACA
ATTTTGATTTAAAAGTAAATTCTTTTTTTAAAAATACAAAAATTTTTTATAAATTATATAGACCATGATA
TTGTATTAATACTAATTGATTTTAATTTAAGGTTGAACTAAAATAAACATAGTTTTGTAGAAAATAATTT
TTCATTATTTTGCTACTTGATATTGGATCGTAAAAATATTAGGGCTTTACAAAGTTCTTTTAAAAGAGAA
TTTAGTAAAGCCCTAAGTCTTTTAATAAAAAATTTTTTGTAAAAAAGTTGGCAAAAATAGTTTTTGCTAT
ATATTTATATATAAGAAAAAATTCAATACTCAAGGAGATAAAAAATGGAAAACTTAAACAATAATCCACA
AAAAATTAATCAAATAAATAAGCAAACTAATTTTATTGGTTTTGAAAATTTTATAGAACTTGATAATCAA
GTTAATCAAACTAAAGAAAAAAGTAAATTAAGTAAGATAGGTAAGAAATTACCCGGAATAAGCAGTCAAG
TCTAGTGCGGCCGCATGGCTTGTTATGACTGTTTTTTTGGGGTACAGTCTATGCCTCGGGCATCCAAGCA
GCAAGCGCGTTACGCCGTGGGTCGATGTTTGATGTTATGGAGCAGCAACGATGTTACGCAGCAGGGCAGT
CGCCCTAAAACAAAGTTAAACATCATGAGGAGGTAACGTCATGGTAAAAGATTGGATTCCTATTTCTCAT
GATAATTATAAACAAGTACAAGGACCATTTTATCATGGAACTAAAGCTAATTTAGCAATTGGTGATTTAC
TAACTACAGGATTTATTTCTCATTTTGAAGATGGTCGAATTCTTAAACATATTTATTTTTCAGCTTTAAT
GGAACCAGCAGTTTGGGGAGCTGAACTTGCTATGTCACTATCTGGTCTTGAAGGTCGTGGTTATATATAT
ATAGTTGAACCAACAGGACCATTTGAAGATGATCCAAATCTTACAAATAAAAAATTTCCTGGTAATCCAA
CACAATCTTATAGAACTTGTGAACCTTTAAGAATTGTTGGTGTTGTTGAAGATTGGGAAGGACATCCTGT
TGAATTAATAAGAGGAATGTTAGATTCATTAGAAGATTTAAAACGTCGTGGTTTACATGTTATTGAAGAT
TAACCTGGCGCGCCAAATAATGCCCGTGTCCCTGTTGAATAGGGACACGGTTTTTTAACAATTTTTTTAT
TCCTAGGCCTTAGTGGCCGGTACCCGGGGATCCTTATTACTGGCCGCTTTCTAGCCTGGATACTTGTCTG
GCTAGTTGCATTAGAGAGTCAGCTAGAGCCCTAGGGCTAGCTGTTTGTGTATTCGGAGCCAGTGTAGTTT
TTCTTTTTACTAACGATACGGGTAATAATTGATTGCCTTTTACAGCCTGACCTTGAGACAATTGCAAAAG
TCTGTCCACAGAGGTTTGACCTAATAATCTAAAATCTTGTTTGATAGTAGTAAGTGGAGGTATGTAGCAA
CTAGAATCTTCTGTATCATCATAACCCACAACTGAAATATCAGCCCCAACTCTAAGTCCACTTTCAGTAA
TAGCTCGCATAGCTCCTAAAGCCATTTGATCATTAGCAACTAACATAGCAGTAGGGACAATGCCTTCATT
TAACATTTGCATTGTTTGCTGAAATCCTGACATAGCAGACCAATCTCCTTCTCTTTCTGCTATTGGTTGT
ATTTGATTTCTTGTTAAATACTTGTGCCATCCTGCTAATCTCAATCTGGCACTTACTGAACTTAAGGGAC
CTGCAAGTAGTGCAATTTGTTGATGGCCTAATGCAACAAGGTGTTCAACTCCTAACCTTGTTCCATCTTC
GTGAGAAAAAATTATAGAGTTTATTGGGGTTTGGTCCGACACATCCAAAAACAATGCTGGAACATTAGTA
CATGCTGCTTCAACTGCAATCGCATCTTGGTCATCAAGAGGATAATTAATTATAAGTCCACTAACACGTT
GAGCTAATAAA
Features (pLannotate 1.2.2; 10 found; start..end, strand, type, name):
    468..572     -  CDS            fliD (fragment): FLID_BORBU - Protein inferred from homology: Swiss-Prot protein existence level 3. Required for the morphogenesis and for the elongation of the flagellar filament by facilitating polymerization of the flagellin monomers at the tip of growing filament. Forms a capping structure, which prevents flagellin subunits (transported through the central channel of the flagellum) from leaking out without polymerization at the distal end (By similarity). From Borrelia burgdorferi (strain ATCC 35210 / B31 / CIP 102532 / DSM 4680).
    591..633     +  promoter       T5 promoter: bacteriophage T5 promoter for E. coli RNA polymerase, with embedded lac operator
    641..661     +  protein_bind   lac operator (fragment): The lac repressor binds to the lac operator to inhibit transcription in E. coli. This inhibition can be relieved by adding lactose or isopropyl-β-D-thiogalactopyranoside (IPTG). lac repressor encoded by lacI
    696..4800    +  CDS            dCas9 (fragment): catalytically dead mutant of the Cas9 endonuclease from the Streptococcus pyogenes Type II CRISPR/Cas system RNA-guided DNA-binding protein that lacks endonuclease activity due to the D10A mutation in the RuvC catalytic domain and the H840A mutation in the HNH catalytic domain
   4810..4935    +  CDS            hslU (fragment): HSLU_BORBU - Protein inferred from homology: Swiss-Prot protein existence level 3. ATPase subunit of a proteasome-like degradation complex; this subunit has chaperone activity. The binding of ATP and its subsequent hydrolysis by HslU are essential for unfolding of protein substrates subsequently hydrolyzed by HslV. HslU recognizes the N-terminal part of its protein substrates and unfolds these before they are guided to HslV for hydrolysis. From Borrelia burgdorferi (strain ATCC 35210 / B31 / CIP 102532 / DSM 4680).
   4990..6006    +  CDS            hph: KHYB_ECOLX - Experimental evidence at protein level: Swiss-Prot protein existence level 1. The aminoglycoside phosphotransferases achieve inactivation of their antibiotic substrates by phosphorylation. Only phosphorylates hygromycin and closely related compounds such as demethyl analogs and destomycin. From Escherichia coli.
   6011..6057    +  CDS            BleoR (fragment): antibiotic-binding protein; Sh ble from Streptoalloteichus hindustanus; confers resistance to bleomycin, phleomycin, and Zeocin™
   6132..6720    +  rep_origin     ori: high-copy-number ColE1/pMB1/pBR322/pUC origin of replication
  10188..10262   +  ncRNA          AAC AAD leader: Accession: RF02912 - putative aminoglycoside riboswitch / attI site
  10820..338     -  CDS            lacI (across the origin): LACI_ECOLI - Experimental evidence at protein level: Swiss-Prot protein existence level 1. Repressor of the lactose operon. Binds allolactose as an inducer. From Escherichia coli (strain K12).
