[The description below was written by a language model from this plasmid's Addgene catalogue record, the feature table of its GenBank file and pLannotate feature annotations shown in this document.]
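Description:
pBbdCas9H(-10TC)_arr2 is an empty, all-in-one CRISPR interference shuttle vector for Borrelia burgdorferi, intended as the parental plasmid into which guide RNA cassettes are cloned. It replicates in E. coli from a high-copy ColE1-type origin. The annotated bb-ORF123-IRS segment, of a little over 3 kb, is presumably the Borrelia plasmid replication region that maintains the vector in the spirochete. Selection in bacteria is by hygromycin, through a Borrelia-adapted hygromycin phosphotransferase gene (hphBb) driven by the flgB promoter. The plasmid also carries arr2, a rifampicin ADP-ribosylating transferase from Klebsiella pneumoniae, and the catalogue lists rifampicin as a selectable marker. The record does not explain how arr2 relates to later gRNA cloning.

The functional payload is catalytically dead Streptococcus pyogenes Cas9. It binds DNA under guide RNA direction without cutting and so blocks transcription of the targeted gene. dCas9 is expressed from PpQE30, a phage T5-derived promoter with lac operator sequences, followed by a ribosome-binding site. A synthetic lacI gene lies upstream in the opposite orientation, followed by a terminator, and supplies the repressor. dCas9 expression should therefore be IPTG-inducible. The catalogue also names PflaB as a promoter. It is not annotated in the feature table but may be what drives lacI, given the small fliD-homologous fragment detected just upstream of the lacI start. The "-10TC" in the name suggests an altered -10 promoter element, although the record does not describe it.

No guide RNA is present. The deposited GenBank file (11,605 bp) carries a leftover definition line about a luciferase construct and differs slightly in length from the sequenced record (11,561 nt), though both show the same overall architecture.
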