Addgene plasmid #149587: pBbdCas9H(-10TC)_arr2
Purpose: (Empty Backbone) parental, all-in-one CRISPRi vector for B. burgdorferi, parental for gRNA cloning
Depositing lab: Christine Jacobs-Wagner. Depositing organization: Stanford University. Publication: A CRISPR interference platform for selective downregulation of gene expression in Borrelia burgdorferi. Takacs CN, Scott M, Chang Y, Kloos ZA, Irnov I, Rosa PA, Liu J, Jacobs-Wagner C. Appl Environ Microbiol. 2020 Nov 30. pii: AEM.02519-20. doi: 10.1128/AEM.02519-20. PubMed 33257311.
Backbone
  Vector backbone: pBbdCas9H(-10TC)
  Backbone manufacturer: CJW lab
  Modifications to backbone: dCas9, lacI, arr2
  Vector type: Bacterial Expression, CRISPR
  Selectable markers: Rifampicin
Growth in bacteria
  Bacterial resistance: Hygromycin, 200 μg/mL
  Growth temperature: 30°C
  Growth strain: NEB 5-alpha F' Iq
  Copy number: High Copy
Gene/Insert
  Gene/Insert name: None
  Promoter: PflaB, PpQE30
  Cloning method: Restriction Enzyme; 5′ cloning site Unknown (unknown if destroyed); 3′ cloning site Unknown (unknown if destroyed)
  Sequencing primers: 5′ Unknown
Terms and licenses: Academic/Nonprofit Terms; Industry Terms: Not Available to Industry
How to cite: pBbdCas9H(-10TC)_arr2 was a gift from Christine Jacobs-Wagner (Addgene plasmid # 149587 ; http://n2t.net/addgene:149587 ; RRID:Addgene_149587)
